>Addgene plasmid #128695 | pT3TS-TAL-apobb.1-PR2-LA | addgene full sequence | sequence record 251835 | Addgene NGS Result
CATGTTCTTTCCTGCGTTATCCCCTGATTCTGTGGATAACCGTATTACCGCCTTTGAGTGAGCTGATACC
GCTCGCCGCAGCCGAACGACCGAGCGCAGCGAGTCAGTGAGCGAGGAAGCGGAAGAGCGCCCAATACGCA
AACCGAATTAACCCTCACTAAAGGGAAGCTTGCTTGTTCTTTTTGCAGAAGCTCAGAATAAACGCTCAAC
TTTGGCAGATCTAACTCGAGAAAGATATTGTATATATCGTAACAATAGGAGGTTCAACAATGGCTTCCTC
CCCTCCAAAGAAAAAGAGAAAGGTTAGTTGGAAGGACGCAAGTGGTTGGTCTAGAGTGGATCTACGCACG
CTCGGCTACAGTCAGCAGCAGCAAGAGAAGATCAAACCGAAGGTGCGTTCGACAGTGGCGCAGCACCACG
AGGCACTGGTGGGCCATGGGTTTACACACGCGCACATCGTTGCGCTCAGCCAACACCCGGCAGCGTTAGG
GACCGTCGCTGTCACGTATCAGCACATAATCACGGCGTTGCCAGAGGCGACACACGAAGACATCGTTGGC
GTCGGCAAACAGTGGTCCGGCGCACGCGCCCTGGAGGCCTTGCTCACGGATGCGGGGGAGTTGAGAGGTC
CGCCGTTACAGTTGGACACAGGCCAACTTGTGAAGATTGCAAAACGTGGCGGCGTGACCGCAATGGAGGC
AGTGCATGCATCGCGCAATGCACTGACGGGTGCCCCCCTGAACCTGACCCCGGACCAAGTGGTGGCTATC
GCCAGCAACGGTGGCGGSMASYRASSGSTSSMMMCSKKRMMSYGRCYSCGGACCAAGTGGTGGCTATCGC
CAGCAACGGTGGCGGCAAGCAAGCGCTCGAAACGGTGCAGCGGCTGTTGCCGGTGCTGTGCCAGGACCAT
GGCCTGACCCCGGACCAAGTGGTGGCTATCGCCAGCAACGGTGGCGGCAAGCAAGCGCTCGAAACGGTGC
AGCGGCTGTTGCCGGTGCTGTGCCAGGACCATGGCCTGACCCCGGACCAAGTGGTGGCTATCGCCAGCAA
CAATGGCGGCAAGCAAGCGCTCGAAACGGTGCAGCGGCTGTTGCCGGTGCTGTGCCAGGACCATGGCCTG
ACCCCGGACCAAGTGGTGGCTATCGCCAGCAACATTGGCGGCAAGCAAGCGCTCGAAACGGTGCAGCGGC
TGTTGCCGGTGCTGTGCCAGGACCATGGCCTGACCCCGGACCAAGTGGTGGCTATCGCCAGCAACAATGG
CGGCAAGCAAGCGCTCGAAACGGTGCAGCGGCTGTTGCCGGTGCTGTGCCAGGACCATGGCCTGACTCCG
GACCAAGTGGTGGCTATCGCCAGCCACGATGGCGGCAAGCAAGCGCTCGAAACGGTGCAGCGGCTGTTGC
CGGTGCTGTGCCAGGACCATGGCCTGACCCCGGACCAAGTGGTGGCTATCGCCAGCAACGGTGGCGGCAA
GCAAGCGCTCGAAACGGTGCAGCGGCTGTTGCCGGTGCTGTGCCAGGACCATGGCCTCACACCCGATCAG
GTCGTGGCTATCGCCAGCAACGGTGGCGGCAAGCAAGCGCTCGAAACGGTGCAGCGGCTGTTGCCGGTGC
TGTGCCAGGACCATGGCCTGACTCCGGACCAAGTGGTGGCTATCGCCAGCCACGATGGCGGCAAGCAAGC
GCTCGAAACGGTGCAGCGGCTGTTGCCGGTGCTGTGCCAGGACCATGGCCTGACCCCGGACCAAGTGGTG
GCTATCGCCAGCCACGATGGCGGCAAGCAAGCGCTCGAAACGGTGCAGCGGCTGTTGCCGGTGCTGTGCC
AGGACCATGGCCTGACCCCGGACCAAGTGGTGGCTATCGCCAGCAACGGTGGCGGCAAGCAAGCGCTCGA
AACGGTGCAGCGGCTGTTGCCGGTGCTGTGCCAGGACCATGGCCTGACTCCGGACCAAGTGGTGGCTATC
GCCAGCCACGATGGCGGCAAGCAAGCGCTCGAAACGGTGCAGCGGCTGTTGCCGGTGCTGTGCCAGGACC
ATGGCCTGACCCCGGACCAAGTGGTGGCTATCGCCAGCAACGGTGGCGGCAAGCAAGCGCTCGAAACGGT
GCAGCGGCTGTTGCCGGTGCTGTGCCAGGACCATGGCCTGACTCCGGACCAAGTGGTGGCTATCGCCAGC
CACGATGGCGGCAAGCAAGCGCTCGAAACGGTGCAGCGGCTGTTGCCGGTGCTGTGCCAGGACCATGGCC
TGACTCCGGACCAAGTGGTGGCTATCGCCAGCCACGATGGCGGCAAGCAAGCGCTCGAAACGGTGCAGCG
GCTGTTGCCGGTGCTGTGCCAGGACCATGGCCTGACCCCGGACCAAGTGGTGGCTATCGCCAGCCACGAT
GGCGGCAAGCAAGCGCTCGAAAGCATTGTGGCCCAGCTGAGCCGGCCTGATCCGGCGTTGGCCGCGTTGA
CCAACGACCACCTCSYSGCSTTGGCCNGCSTYGRCSRACGWCCWSCYCGTCGCCTTGGCCTGCCTCGGCG
GACGTCCTGCCATGGATGCAGTGAAAAAGGGATTGCCGCACGCGCCGGAATTGATCAGAAGAGTCAATCG
CCGTATTGGCGAACGCACGTCCCATCGCGTTGCCTCTAGATCCCAGCTAGTGAAATCTGAATTGGAAGAG
AAGAAATCTGAACTTAGACATAAATTGAAATATGTGCCACATGAATATATTGAATTGATTGAAATCGCAA
GAAATTCAACTCAGGATAGAATCCTTGAAATGAAGGTGATGGAGTTCTTTATGAAGGTTTATGGTTATCG
TGGTAAACATTTGGGTGGATCAAGGAAACCAGACGGAGCAATTTATACTGTCGGATCTCCTATTGATTAC
GGTGTGATCGTTGATACTAAGGCATATTCAGGAGGTTATAATCTTCCAATTGGTCAAGCAGATGAAATGC
AAAGATATGTCGAAGAGAATCAAACAAGAAACAAGCATATCAACCCTAATGAATGGTGGAAAGTCTATCC
ATCTTCAGTAACAGAATTTAAGTTCTTGTTTGTGAGTGGTCATTTCAAAGGAAACTACAAAGCTCAGCTT
ACAAGATTGAATCATATCACTAATTGTAATGGAGCTGTTCTTAGTGTAGAAGAGCTTTTGATTGGTGGAG
AAATGATTAAAGCTGGTACATTGACACTTGAGGAAGTGAGAAGGAAATTTAATAACGGTGAGATAAACTT
TTAATAGGCTAGTGACTGACTAGGATCTGGTTACCACTAAACCAGCCTCAAGAACACCCGAATGGAGTCT
CTAAGCTACATAATACCAACTTACACTTTACAAAATGTTGTCCCCCAAAATGTAGCCATTCGTATCTGCT
CCTAATAAAAAGAAAGTTTCTTCACATTCTAAAAAAAAAAAAAAAAAAAAAAAAAAAAAAAMMCCCCCCC
CCCCCCCCTGCAGGTCGACTCTACTAGAGGATCCCCGGGCGAGCTCCAATTCGCCCTATAGTGAGTCGTA
TTACAATTCACTGGCCGTCGTTTTACAACGTCGTGACTGGGAAAACCCTGGCGTTACCCAACTTAATCGC
CTTGCAGCACATCCCCCTTTCGCCAGCTGGCGTAATAGCGAAGAGGCCCGCACCGATCGCCCTTCCCAAC
AGTTGCGCAGCCTGAATGGCGAAYSKRAMKYGYMMKSKWKMRTATTTTGTTAAAATTCGCGTTAAATTTT
TGTTAAATCAGCTCATTTTTTAACCAATAGGCCGAAATCGGCAAAATCCCTTATAAATCAAAAGAATAGA
CCGAGATAGGGT
[37 nt withheld, positions 3793-3829]
AAAGAACGTGGACTCCAACGTCAAAGG
[49 nt withheld, positions 3857-3905]
T
[91 nt withheld, positions 3907-3997]
G
[124 nt withheld, positions 3999-4122]
CCCATTCSMCWTTYMGGSKRMRYGTGCGCGGAACCCCTATTTGTTTATTTTTCTAAATACATTCAAATAT
GTATCCGCTCATGAGACAATAACCCTGATAAATGCTTCAATAATATTGAAAAAGGAAGAGTATGAGTATT
CAACATTTCCGTGTCGCCCTTATTCCCTTTTTTGCGGCATTTTGCCTTCCTGTTTTTGCTCACCCAGAAA
CGCTGGTGAAAGTAAAAGATGCTGAAGATCAGTTGGGTGCACGAGTGGGTTACATCGAACTGGATCTCAA
CAGCGGTAAGATCCTTGAGAGTTTTCGCCCCGAAGAACGTTTTCCAATGATGAGCACTTTTAAAGTTCTG
CTATGTGGCGCGGTATTATCCCGTATTGACGCCGGGCAAGAGCAACTCGGTCGCCGCATACACTATTCTC
AGAATGACTTGGTTGAGTACTCACCAGTCACAGAAAAGCATCTTACGGATGGCATGACAGTAAGAGAATT
ATGCAGTGCTGCCATAACCATGAGTGATAACACTGCGGCCAACTTACTTCTGACAACGATCGGAGGACCG
AAGGAGCTAACCGCTTTTTTGCACAACATGGGGGATCATGTAACTCGCCTTGATCGTTGGGAACCGGAGC
TGAATGAAGCCATACCAAACGACGAGCGTGACACCACGATGCCTGTAGCAATGGCAACAACGTTGCGCAA
ACTATTAACTGGCGAACTACTTACTCTAGCTTCCCGGCAACAATTAATAGACTGGATGGAGGCGGATAAA
GTTGCAGGACCACTTCTGCGCTCGGCCCTTCCGGCTGGCTGGTTTATTGCTGATAAATCTGGAGCCGGTG
AGCGTGGGTCTCGCGGTATCATTGCAGCACTGGGGCCAGATGGTAAGCCCTCCCGTATCGTAGTTATCTA
CACGACGGGGAGTCAGGCAACTATGGATGAACGAAATAGACAGATCGCTGAGATAGGTGCCTCACTGATT
AAGCATTGGTAACTGTCAGACCAAGTTTACTCATATATACTTTAGATTGATTTAAAACTTCATTTTTAAT
TTAAAAGGATCTAGGTGAAGATCCTTTTTGATAATCTCATGACCAAAATCCCTTAACGTGAGTTTTCGTT
CCACTGAGCGTCAGACCCCGTAGAAAAGATCAAAGGATCTTCTTGAGATCCTTTTTTTCTGCGCGTAATC
TGCTGCTTGCAAACAAAAAAACCACCGCTACCAGCGGTGGTTTGTTTGCCGGATCAAGAGCTACCAACTC
TTTTTCCGAAGGTAACTGGCTTCAGCAGAGCGCAGATACCAAATACTGTTCTTCTAGTGTAGCCGTAGTT
AGGCCACCACTTCAAGAACTCTGTAGCACCGCCTACATACCTCGCTCTGCTAATCCTGTTACCAGTGGCT
GCTGCCAGTGGCGATAAGTCGTGTCTTACCGGGTTGGACTCAAGACGATAGTTACCGGATAAGGCGCAGC
GGTCGGGCTGAACGGGGGGTTCGTGCACACAGCCCAGCTTGGAGCGAACGACCTACACCGAACTGAGATA
CCTACAGCGTGAGCTATGAGAAAGCGCCACGCTTCCCGAAGGGAGAAAGGCGGACAGGTATCCGGTAAGC
GGCAGGGTCGGAACAGGAGAGCGCACGAGGGAGCTTCCAGGGGGAAACGCCTGGTATCTTTATAGTCCTG
TCGGGTTTCGCCACCTCTGACTTGAGCGTCGATTTTTGTGATGCTCGTCAGGGGGGCGGAGCCTATGGAA
AAACGCCAGCAACGCGGCCTTTTTACGGTTCCTGGCCTTTTGCTGGCCTTTTGCTCA
Features (pLannotate 1.2.2; 13 found; start..end, strand, type, name):
      1..125     +  rep_origin     RSF ori (fragment): Plasmids containing the RSF 1030 origin of replication can be propagated in E. coli cells that contain additional plasmids with compatible origins.
    146..164     +  promoter       T3 promoter: promoter for bacteriophage T3 RNA polymerase
    173..215     +  5'UTR          Xenopus globin 5'-UTR: translational enhancer from the 5'-UTR of the major beta-globin gene of Xenopus laevis
    282..689     +  CDS            avrXa10 (fragment): AVX10_XANOO - Experimental evidence at protein level: Swiss-Prot protein existence level 1. Avirulence protein. Induces the hypersensitive response (HR)in rice plants carrying the resistance gene Xa10. Activity depends on the presence of the core repeat domains; replacement with repeat domains from other proteins (AvrBs3 of X.euvesicatoria (AC P14727) or AvrXa7 of this organism) does not elicit the HR. Probably acts as a transcription factor in its host plant (rice) to induce plant resistance or disease. From Xanthomonas oryzae pv. oryzae.
   2499..2645    +  CDS            avrBs3 (fragment): AVRB3_XANEU - Experimental evidence at protein level: Swiss-Prot protein existence level 1. Avirulence protein. Acts as a transcription factor in C.annuum plants. In susceptible plants lacking the Bs3 resistance gene induces expression of a number of genes, including genes homologous to a family of auxin-induced genes, alpha-expansin genes, pectate lyase, anthocyanidin glucoside rhamnosyl transferase and at least one transcription factor, UPA20. Their expression leads to plant hypertrophy in mesophyll cells, probably mainly mediated by UPA20 (PubMed:17962565). In resistant plants induces the h
   2634..3221    +  CDS            fokIR (fragment): T2F1_PLAOK - Also known as rfoKI. Experimental evidence at protein level: Swiss-Prot protein existence level 1. Recognizes the double-stranded sequence 5'-GGATG-3'/3'-CATCC- 5' and cleaves respectively 14 bases after G-1 and 13 bases before C-1. From Planomicrobium okeanokoites (Planococcus okeanokoites) (Flavobacterium okeanokoites).
   3260..3385    +  3'UTR          Xenopus globin 3'-UTR: 3'-UTR of the major beta-globin gene of Xenopus laevis
   3485..3503    -  promoter       T7 promoter: promoter for bacteriophage T7 RNA polymerase
   3506..3663    +  CDS            lacZα (fragment): LacZα fragment of β-galactosidase; lacZ fragment
   3694..4122    -  rep_origin     f1 ori (sequence partly withheld): f1 bacteriophage origin of replication; arrow indicates direction of (+) strand synthesis
   4149..4253    +  promoter       AmpR promoter: bla
   4254..5114    +  CDS            AmpR: β-lactamase; bla; confers resistance to ampicillin, carbenicillin, and related antibiotics
   5285..5873    +  rep_origin     ori: high-copy-number ColE1/pMB1/pBR322/pUC origin of replication
