[The description below was written by a language model from this plasmid's Addgene catalogue record and pLannotate feature annotations shown in this document.]
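Description:
pT3TS-TAL-apobb.1-PR2-LA encodes the left arm of the second TALEN pair designed to cut at the STOP locus of apobb.1. It is built on the pT3TS-delta-TAL backbone, an in vitro transcription vector. The custom TAL repeat array was installed by Golden Gate assembly, giving a plasmid of about 5.9 kb. It is propagated in E. coli under ampicillin selection (AmpR with its bla promoter) from a high-copy ColE1/pUC-type origin. An f1 origin, a lacZα remnant and a short RSF ori fragment are also annotated as backbone leftovers.

The expression unit starts with a T3 promoter and the Xenopus beta-globin 5'-UTR. The TALEN open reading frame follows and is closed by the Xenopus beta-globin 3'-UTR. This arrangement is typical of vectors used to synthesise stable, well-translated mRNA with T3 RNA polymerase, usually for injection into embryos, although the record does not spell out the delivery method or the target organism. Within the coding region, the annotation detects an N-terminal TAL effector segment (matching avrXa10), a C-terminal TAL segment (matching avrBs3) and a FokI nuclease fragment fused downstream. The roughly 1.8 kb gap between the two TAL matches is unannotated and presumably holds the DNA-binding repeats that specify the target half-site. FokI cleaves as a dimer, so this arm must be paired with the corresponding right arm to make a double-strand break. A T7 promoter lies downstream in the opposite orientation.

The depositor notes that the repetitive TAL array hindered next-generation sequence assembly. As a result, the repository's full sequence contains ambiguous bases and a few mismatches in non-essential regions, and is slightly shorter than the stated total size. The plasmid is nonetheless reported to be functional.
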