Addgene plasmid #128695: pT3TS-TAL-apobb.1-PR2-LA
Purpose: Left arm of TALEN pair 2 for cleavage of apobb.1 STOP locus
Depositing lab: Steven Farber. Depositing organization: Carnegie Institution for Science. Publication: The LipoGlo reporter system for sensitive and specific monitoring of atherogenic lipoproteins. Thierer JH, Ekker SC, Farber SA. Nat Commun. 2019 Jul 31;10(1):3426. doi: 10.1038/s41467-019-11259-w. PubMed 31366908.
Backbone
  Vector backbone: pT3TS-delta-TAL
  Backbone manufacturer: Ekker Lab
  Backbone size w/o insert (bp): 4651
  Total vector size (bp): 5940
  Modifications to backbone: Golden gate assembly reaction
  Vector type: TALEN
Growth in bacteria
  Bacterial resistance: Ampicillin, 100 μg/mL
  Growth temperature: 37°C
  Growth strain: DH5alpha
  Copy number: Unknown
Gene/Insert
  Gene/Insert name: TALEN
  Insert size (bp): 2203
Terms and licenses: Academic/Nonprofit Terms; Industry Terms: Not Available to Industry
Depositor comments: Plasmid contains a lot of repetitive regions and thus next generation sequencing had difficulty assembling a full plasmid sequence. Due to this Addgene's full plasmid sequence contains several ambiguous bases and a few mismatches in non-essential regions compared to depositor sequence. Depositor confirms plasmid is functional!
How to cite: pT3TS-TAL-apobb.1-PR2-LA was a gift from Steven Farber (Addgene plasmid # 128695 ; http://n2t.net/addgene:128695 ; RRID:Addgene_128695)
